>Addgene plasmid #152741 | pGBW-m4133976 | depositor full sequence | sequence record 295753 | Full Sequence
CACCATGAATGAGCTTAGTCCTGTTGCACTACGACAGATGTCTTGTGCTGCCGGTACTACACAAACTGCT
TGCACTGATGACAATGCGTTAGCTTACTACAACACAACAAAGGGAGGTAGGTTTGTACTTGCACTGTTAT
CCGATTTACAGGATTTGAAATGGGCTAGATTCCCTAAGAGTGATGGAACTGGTACTATCTATACAGAACT
GGAACCACCTTGTAGGTTTGTTACAGACACACCTAAAGGTCCTAAAGTGAAGTATTTATACTTTATTAAA
GGATTAAACAACCTAAATAGAGGTATGGTACTTGGTAGTTTAGCTGCCACAGTACGTCTAGAAAACCTTT
ACTTTCAGTCGCACCATCACCATCACCATTAAGGATCCGCAGGCCTCTGCTAGCTTGACTGACTGAGATA
CAGCGTACCTTCAGCTCACAGACATGATAAGATACATTGATGAGTTTGGACAAACCACAACTAGAATGCA
GTGAAAAAAATGCTTTATTTGTGAAATTTGTGATGCTATTGCTTTATTTGTAACCATTATAAGCTGCAAT
AAACAAGTTAACAACAACAATTGCATTCATTTTATGTTTCAGGTTCAGGGGGAGGTGTGGGAGGTTTTTT
AAAGCAAGTAAAACCTCTACAAATGTGGTATTGGCCCATCTCTATCGGTATCGTAGCATAACCCCTTGGG
GCCTCTAAACGGGTCTTGAGGGGTTTTTTGTGCCCCTCGGGCCGGATTGCTATCTACCGGCATTGGCGCA
GAAAAAAATGCCTGATGCGACGCTGCGCGTCTTATACTCCCACATATGCCAGATTCAGCAACGGATACGG
CTTCCCCAACTTGCCCACTTCCATACGTGTCCTCCTTACCAGAAATTTATCCTTAAGGTCGTCAGCTATC
CTGCAGGCGATCTCTCGATTTCGATCAAGACATTCCTTTAATGGTCTTTTCTGGACACCACTAGGGGTCA
GAAGTAGTTCATCAAACTTTCTTCCCTCCCTAATCTCATTGGTTACCTTGGGCTATCGAAACTTAATTAA
CCAGTCAAGTCAGCTACTTGGCGAGATCGACTTGTCTGGGTTTCGACTACGCTCAGAATTGCGTCAGTCA
AGTTCGATCTGGTCCTTGCTATTGCACCCGTTCTCCGATTACGAGTTTCATTTAAATCATGTGAGCAAAA
GGCCAGCAAAAGGCCAGGAACCGTAAAAAGGCCGCGTTGCTGGCGTTTTTCCATAGGCTCCGCCCCCCTG
ACGAGCATCACAAAAATCGACGCTCAAGTCAGAGGTGGCGAAACCCGACAGGACTATAAAGATACCAGGC
GTTTCCCCCTGGAAGCTCCCTCGTGCGCTCTCCTGTTCCGACCCTGCCGCTTACCGGATACCTGTCCGCC
TTTCTCCCTTCGGGAAGCGTGGCGCTTTCTCATAGCTCACGCTGTAGGTATCTCAGTTCGGTGTAGGTCG
TTCGCTCCAAGCTGGGCTGTGTGCACGAACCCCCCGTTCAGCCCGACCGCTGCGCCTTATCCGGTAACTA
TCGTCTTGAGTCCAACCCGGTAAGACACGACTTATCGCCACTGGCAGCAGCCACTGGTAACAGGATTAGC
AGAGCGAGGTATGTAGGCGGTGCTACAGAGTTCTTGAAGTGGTGGCCTAACTACGGCTACACTAGAAGAA
CAGTATTTGGTATCTGCGCTCTGCTGAAGCCAGTTACCTTCGGAAAAAGAGTTGGTAGCTCTTGATCCGG
CAAACAAACCACCGCTGGTAGCGGTGGTTTTTTTGTTTGCAAGCAGCAGATTACGCGCAGAAAAAAAGGA
TCTCAAGAAGATCCTTTGATCTTTTCTACGGGGTCTGACGCTCAGTGGAACGAAAACTCACGTTAAGGGA
TTTTGGTCATGAGATTATCAAAAAGGATCTTCACCTAGATCCTTTTAAATTAAAAATGAAGTTTTAAATC
AATCTAAAGTATATATGAGTAAACTTGGTCTGACAGTTACCAATGCTTAATCAGTGAGGCACCTATCTCA
GCGATCTGTCTATTTCGTTCATCCATAGTTGCATTTAAATTTCCGAACTCTCCAAGGCCCTCGTCGGAAA
ATCTTCAAACCTTTCGTCCGATCCATCTTGCAGGCTACCTCTCGAACGAACTATCGCAAGTCTCTTGGCC
GGCCTTGCGCCTTGGCTATTGCTTGGCAGCGCCTATCGCCAGGTATTACTCCAATCCCGAATATCCGAGA
TCGGGATCACCCGAGAGAAGTTCAACCTACATCCTCAATCCCGATCTATCCGAGATCCGAGGAATATCGA
AATCGGGGCGCGCCTGGCCTCCGCGCCGGGTTTTGGCGCCTCCCGCGGGCGCCCCCCTCGTCACGGCGAG
CGCTGCCACGTCAGACGAAGGGCGCAGGAGCGTCCTGATCCTTCCGCCCGGACGCTCAGGACAGCGGCCC
GCTGCTCATAAGACTCGGCCTTAGAACCCCAGTATCAGCAGAAGGACATTTTAGGACGGGACTTGGGTGA
CTCTAGGGCACTGGTTTTCTTTCCAGAGAGCGGAACAGGCGAGGAAAAGTAGTCCCTTCTCGGCGATTCT
GCGGAGGGATCTCCGTGGGGCGGTGAACGCCGATGATTATATAAGGACGCGCCGGGTGTGGCACAGCTAG
TTCCGTCGCAGCCGGGATTTGGGTCGCGGTTCTTGTTTGTGGATCGCTGTGATCGTCACTTGGTGAGTAG
CGGGCTGCTGGGCTGGCCGGGGCTTTCGTGGCCGCCGGGCCGCTCGGTGGGACGGAAGCGTGTGGAGAGA
CCGCCAAGGGCTGTAGTCTGGGTCCGCGAGCAAGGTTGCCCTGAACTGGGGGTTGGGGGGAGCGCAGCAA
AATGGCGGCTGTTCCCGAGTCTTGAATGGAAGACGCTTGTGAGGCGGGCTGTGAGGTCGTTGAAACAAGG
TGGGGGGCATGGTGGGCGGCAAGAACCCAAGGTCTTGAGCCCTTCGCTAATGCGGGAAAGCTCTTATTCG
GGTGAGATGGGCTGGGCACCATCTGGGGACCCTGACGTGAAGTTTGTCACTGACTGGAGAACTCGGTTTG
TCGTCTGTTGCGGGGGCGGCAGTTATGGCGGTGCCGTTGGGCAGTGCACCCGTACCTTTGGGAGCGCGCG
CCCTCGTCGTGTCGTGACGTCACCCGTTCTGTTGGCTTATAATGCAGGGTGGGGCCACCTGCCGGTAGGT
GTGCGGTAGGCTTTTCTCCGTCGCAGGACGCAGGGTTCGGGCCTAGGGTAGGCTCTCCTGAATCGACAGG
CGCCGGACCTCTGGTGAGGGGAGGGATAAGTGAGGCGTCAGTTTCTTTGGTCGGTTTTATGTACCTATCT
TCTTAAGTAGCTGAAGCTCCGGTTTTGAACTATGCGCTCGGGGTTGGCGAGTGTGTTTTGTGAAGTTTTT
TAGGCACCTTTTGAAATGTAATCATTTGGGTCAATATGTAATTTTCAGTGTTAGACTTGTAAATTGTCCG
CTAAATTCTGGCCGTTTTTGGCTTTTTTGTTAGACAACATGGGTAAAAAGCCTGAACTCACCGCGACGTC
TGTCGAGAAGTTTCTGATCGAAAAGTTCGACAGCGTCTCCGACCTGATGCAGCTCTCGGAGGGCGAAGAA
TCTCGTGCTTTCAGCTTCGATGTAGGAGGGCGTGGATATGTCCTGCGGGTAAATAGCTGCGCCGATGGTT
TCTACAAAGATCGTTATGTTTATCGGCACTTTGCATCCGCCGCGCTCCCGATTCCGGAAGTGCTTGACAT
TGGGGAGTTCAGCGAGAGCCTGACCTATTGCATCTCCCGCCGTGCACAGGGTGTCACGTTGCAAGACCTG
CCTGAAACCGAACTGCCCGCTGTTCTGCAGCCGGTCGCGGAGGCAATGGATGCCATCGCTGCCGCCGATC
TTAGCCAGACGAGCGGGTTCGGCCCATTCGGACCGCAAGGAATCGGTCAATACACTACATGGCGTGATTT
CATATGCGCGATTGCTGATCCCCATGTGTATCACTGGCAAACTGTGATGGACGACACCGTCAGTGCGTCC
GTCGCGCAGGCTCTCGATGAGCTGATGCTTTGGGCCGAGGACTGCCCCGAAGTCCGGCACCTCGTGCACG
CGGATTTCGGCTCCAACAATGTCCTGACGGACAATGGCCGCATAACAGCGGTCATTGACTGGAGCGAGGC
GATGTTCGGGGATTCCCAATACGAGGTCGCCAACATCTTCTTCTGGAGGCCGTGGTTGGCTTGTATGGAG
CAGCAGACGCGCTACTTCGAGCGGAGGCATCCGGAGCTTGCAGGATCGCCCCGGCTCCGGGCGTATATGC
TCCGCATTGGTCTTGACCAACTCTATCAGAGCTTGGTTGACGGCAATTTCGATGATGCAGCTTGGGCGCA
GGGTCGATGCGACGCAATCGTCCGATCCGGAGCCGGGACTGTCGGGCGTACACAAATCGCCCGCAGAAGC
GCCGCCGTCTGGACCGATGGCTGTGTAGAAGTACTCGCCGATAGTGGAAACCGACGCCCCAGCACTCGTC
CGAGGGCAAAGGAATAAGCTAGTATGTAAGCCTAGTCTTAGATAATAAAATCGCTATCCATCGAAGATGG
ATGTGTGTTGGTTTTTTGTGTGTGTAACGCTAGGCGCGCCTGGTGTACCGAGAACGATCCTCTCAGTGCG
AGTCTCGACGATCCATATCGTTGCTTGGCAGTCAGCCAGTCGGAATCCAGCTTGGGACCCAGGAAGTCCA
ATCGTCAGATATTGTACTCAAGCCTGGTCACGGCAGCGTACCGATCTGTTTAAACCTAGATATTGATAGT
CTGATCGGTCAACGTATAATCGAGTCCTAGCTTTTGCAAACATCTATCAAGAGACAGGATCAGCAGGAGG
CTTTCGCATGAGTATTCAACATTTCCGTGTCGCCCTTATTCCCTTTTTTGCGGCATTTTGCCTTCCTGTT
TTTGCTCACCCAGAAACGCTGGTGAAAGTAAAAGATGCTGAAGATCAGTTGGGTGCGCGAGTGGGTTACA
TCGAACTGGATCTCAACAGCGGTAAGATCCTTGAGAGTTTTCGCCCCGAAGAACGCTTTCCAATGATGAG
CACTTTTAAAGTTCTGCTATGTGGCGCGGTATTATCCCGTATTGACGCCGGGCAAGAGCAACTCGGTCGC
CGCATACACTATTCTCAGAATGACTTGGTTGAGTATTCACCAGTCACAGAAAAGCATCTTACGGATGGCA
TGACAGTAAGAGAATTATGCAGTGCTGCCATAACCATGAGTGATAACACTGCGGCCAACTTACTTCTGAC
AACGATTGGAGGACCGAAGGAGCTAACCGCTTTTTTGCACAACATGGGGGATCATGTAACTCGCCTTGAT
CGTTGGGAACCGGAGCTGAATGAAGCCATACCAAACGACGAGCGTGACACCACGATGCCTGTAGCAATGG
CAACAACCTTGCGTAAACTATTAACTGGCGAACTACTTACTCTAGCTTCCCGGCAACAGTTGATAGACTG
GATGGAGGCGGATAAAGTTGCAGGACCACTTCTGCGCTCGGCCCTTCCGGCTGGCTGGTTTATTGCTGAT
AAATCTGGAGCCGGTGAGCGTGGGTCTCGCGGTATCATTGCAGCACTGGGGCCAGATGGTAAGCCCTCCC
GTATCGTAGTTATCTACACGACGGGGAGTCAGGCAACTATGGATGAACGAAATAGACAGATCGCTGAGAT
AGGTGCCTCACTGATTAAGCATTGGTAACCGATTCTAGGTGCATTGGCGCAGAAAAAAATGCCTGATGCG
ACGCTGCGCGTCTTATACTCCCACATATGCCAGATTCAGCAACGGATACGGCTTCCCCAACTTGCCCACT
TCCATACGTGTCCTCCTTACCAGAAATTTATCCTTAAGATCGTTTAAACTCGACTCTGGCTCTATCGAAT
CTCCGTCGTTTCGAGCTTACGCGAACAGCCGTGGCGCTCATTTGCTCGTCGGGCATCGAATCTCGTCAGC
TATCGTCAGCTTACCTTTTTGGCAGCGATCGCGGCTCCCGACATCTTGGACCATTAGCTCCACAGGTATC
TTCTTCCCTCTAGTGGTCATAACAGCAGCTTCAGCTACCTCTCAATTCAAAAAACCCCTCAAGACCCGTT
TAGAGGCCCCAAGGGGTTATGCTATCAATCGTTGCGTTACACACACAAAAAACCAACACACATCCATCTT
CGATGGATAGCGATTTTATTATCTAACTGCTGATCGAGTGTAGCCAGATCTAGTAATCAATTACGGGGTC
ATTAGTTCATAGCCCATATATGGAGTTCCGCGTTACATAACTTACGGTAAATGGCCCGCCTGGCTGACCG
CCCAACGACCCCCGCCCATTGACGTCAATAATGACGTATGTTCCCATAGTAACGCCAATAGGGACTTTCC
ATTGACGTCAATGGGTGGAGTATTTACGGTAAACTGCCCACTTGGCAGTACATCAAGTGTATCATATGCC
AAGTACGCCCCCTATTGACGTCAATGACGGTAAATGGCCCGCCTGGCATTATGCCCAGTACATGACCTTA
TGGGACTTTCCTACTTGGCAGTACATCTACGTATTAGTCATCGCTATTACCATGCTGATGCGGTTTTGGC
AGTACATCAATGGGCGTGGATAGCGGTTTGACTCACGGGGATTTCCAAGTCTCCACCCCATTGACGTCAA
TGGGAGTTTGTTTTGGCACCAAAATCAACGGGACTTTCCAAAATGTCGTAACAACTCCGCCCCATTGACG
CAAATGGGCGGTAGGCGTGTACGGTGGGAGGTCTATATAAGCAGAGCTGGTTTAGTGAACCGTCAGATCA
GATCTTTGTCGATCCTACCATCCACTCGACACACCCGCCAGCGGCCGC
Features (pLannotate 1.2.2; 19 found; start..end, strand, type, name):
    362..379     +  CDS            6xHis: 6xHis affinity tag
    448..569     -  polyA_signal   SV40 poly(A) signal: SV40 polyadenylation signal
    592..661     -  CDS            large T antigen (fragment): large T antigen from SV40 (simian virus 40)
    684..730     +  terminator     T7 terminator: transcription terminator for bacteriophage T7 RNA polymerase
    760..896     +  terminator     rrnG terminator: transcription terminator from the E. coli ribosomal RNA rrnG operon (Albrechtsen et al., 1991)
    941..1012    +  misc_feature   3' β-globin insulator: insulator downstream of the human β-globin locus (Farrell et al., 2002)
   1238..1826    -  rep_origin     ori: high-copy-number ColE1/pMB1/pBR322/pUC origin of replication
   1998..2062    -  CDS            bla(M) (fragment): β-lactamase lacking the signal sequence; bla(M); allows cytosolic expression of β-lactamase
   2326..3535    +  promoter       UbC promoter: human ubiquitin C promoter
   3545..4566    +  CDS            HygR (fragment): hygromycin B phosphotransferase confers resistance to hygromycin
   4594..4642    +  polyA_signal   poly(A) signal: synthetic polyadenylation signal
   4908..5768    +  CDS            AmpR: β-lactamase; bla; confers resistance to ampicillin, carbenicillin, and related antibiotics
   5781..5917    +  terminator     rrnG terminator: transcription terminator from the E. coli ribosomal RNA rrnG operon (Albrechtsen et al., 1991)
   6062..6133    +  misc_feature   5' β-globin insulator: insulator upstream of the human β-globin locus (Farrell et al., 2002)
   6138..6184    -  terminator     T7 terminator: transcription terminator for bacteriophage T7 RNA polymerase
   6202..6250    -  polyA_signal   poly(A) signal: synthetic polyadenylation signal
   6331..6634    +  enhancer       CMV enhancer: human cytomegalovirus immediate early enhancer
   6707..6724    -  promoter       CMV promoter (fragment): human cytomegalovirus (CMV) immediate early promoter
   6787..6838    +  promoter       CMVd2 promoter: truncated human cytomegalovirus (CMV) immediate early promoter that yields moderately reduced expression relative to the full-length promoter
