[The description below was written by a language model from this plasmid's Addgene catalogue record and pLannotate feature annotations shown in this document.]
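Description:
pGBW-m4133976 is a mammalian expression plasmid for wild-type SARS-CoV-2 nsp9, a mature cleavage product of the viral ORF1ab polyprotein. It is built on the pTwist_CMV_Hygro_6 backbone, and the full sequence record is about 6.9 kb. It is propagated in E. coli from a high-copy ColE1/pUC-type origin under ampicillin selection, conferred by a complete β-lactamase (AmpR) gene. A short additional bla fragment is also annotated and appears to be a backbone remnant.

The roughly 330 bp nsp9 insert is driven by the CMV immediate-early enhancer/promoter. The automated annotation reports the promoter as an enhancer plus fragmentary or truncated CMV promoter matches near the end of the linearised sequence. The nsp9 coding region itself is not annotated, but it presumably spans the origin of the numbering and ends just before the annotated 6xHis tag. According to the catalogue entry, the C-terminal tag comes from the backbone and consists of a TEV protease cleavage site followed by 6xHis, which allows affinity purification or detection and subsequent tag removal. The TEV site is not separately annotated. An SV40 polyadenylation signal lies downstream of the tag, although it is annotated on the opposite strand.

A separate cassette places a hygromycin B phosphotransferase gene under the human ubiquitin C promoter, followed by a synthetic poly(A) signal, so transfected mammalian cells can be selected with hygromycin. β-globin insulator elements, T7 and rrnG bacterial terminators, and an extra synthetic poly(A) signal flank the units, probably to limit transcriptional read-through between them. The plasmid is suited to transient or stable expression of tagged nsp9 in mammalian cells. The record does not specify applications beyond expression.
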