Addgene plasmid #152741: pGBW-m4133976
Purpose: Mammalian expression plasmid for SARS-CoV-2 nsp9
Depositing lab: Ginkgo Bioworks & Benjie Chen. Depositing organization: Ginkgo Bioworks.
Backbone
  Vector backbone: pTwist_CMV_Hygro_6
  Backbone size w/o insert (bp): 6525
  Vector type: Mammalian Expression
  Selectable markers: Hygromycin
Growth in bacteria
  Bacterial resistance: Ampicillin, 100 μg/mL
  Growth temperature: 37°C
  Growth strain: DH5alpha
  Copy number: High Copy
Gene/Insert
  Gene/Insert name: SARS-CoV-2 nsp9
  Species: Severe acute respiratory syndrome coronavirus 2
  Insert size (bp): 332
  Mutation: wt
  Entrez Gene: ORF1ab (a.k.a. GU280_gp01)
  Promoter: CMV
  Tag / fusion protein: Cleavable TEV;6xHis-003 (C terminal on backbone)
  Cloning method: Unknown
Resource information
  A portion of this plasmid was derived from a plasmid made by: GinkgoBioworks
Depositor comments: NCBI reference sequence: YP_009725305.1
How to cite: pGBW-m4133976 was a gift from Ginkgo Bioworks & Benjie Chen (Addgene plasmid # 152741 ; http://n2t.net/addgene:152741 ; RRID:Addgene_152741)
